>Addgene plasmid #22877 | p3xFLAG-CMV10-hAtg101 | addgene partial sequence | sequence record 28851 | 22877 with CMV-F
AGCTCGTTTAGTGAACCGTCAGAATTAACCATGGACTACAAAGACCATGACGGTGATTATAAAGATCATG
ACATCGATTACAAGGATGACGATGACAAGCTTGCGGCCGCGAATTCATCGATAGATCTGATATCGGTACC
AGTCGACTCTAGAGGATCCATGAACTGTCGCTCGGAGGTGCTGGAGGTGTCGGTGGAGGGGCGGCAGGTG
GAGGAGGCCATGCTGGCTGTGCTGCACACGGTGCTTCTGCACCGCAGCACAGGCAAGTTCCACTACAAGA
AGGAGGGCACCTACTCCATTGGCACCGTGGGCACCCAGGATGTTGACTGTGACTTCATCGACTTCACTTA
TGTGCGTGTCTCTTCTGAGGAACTGGATCGTGCCCTGCGCAAGGTTGTTGGGGAGTTCAAGGATGCACTG
CGCAACTCTGGTGGCGATGGGCTGGGGCAGATGTCCTTGGAGTTCTACCAGAAGAAGAAGTCTCGCTGGC
CATTCTCAGACGAGTGCATCCCATGGGAAGTGTGGACGGTCAAGGTGCATGTGGTAGCCCTGGCCACGGA
GCAGGAGCGGCAGATCTGCCGGGAGAAGGTGGGTGAGAAACTCTGCGAGAAGATCATCAACATCGTGGAG
GTGATGAATCGGCATGAGTACTTGCCCAAGATGCCCACACAGTCGGA
