[The description below was written by a language model from this plasmid's Addgene catalogue record.]
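Description:
p3xFLAG-CMV10-hAtg101 is a mammalian expression plasmid built on the commercial p3xFLAG-CMV10 backbone (about 6.3 kb without insert). It is maintained in E. coli as a high-copy plasmid under ampicillin selection, and it also carries a neomycin resistance marker, so transfected mammalian cells can be selected with G418 to obtain stable lines as well as being used for transient expression. No feature table accompanies the record, so details such as the replication origin and polyadenylation signal are not explicitly listed. The backbone name and the CMV sequencing primers indicate that expression is driven by the cytomegalovirus immediate-early promoter, a strong constitutive promoter in most mammalian cell types.

The insert is the 657 bp human ATG101 coding sequence (also known as C12orf44, described in the record as an Atg13-interacting protein), cloned into a BamHI site that is retained at both ends of the insert. Because the same enzyme was used on both sides, the cloning was non-directional. The backbone supplies an N-terminal FLAG tag, a triple FLAG epitope as the vector name implies, so the protein is produced as a FLAG-ATG101 fusion that can be detected or captured with anti-FLAG antibodies.

The construct comes from work identifying Atg101 as a mammalian autophagy protein that binds Atg13. It suits overexpression of tagged ATG101 in cultured mammalian cells for immunoblotting, immunofluorescence localisation and co-immunoprecipitation studies of its interaction partners in the autophagy machinery.
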