Addgene plasmid #22877: p3xFLAG-CMV10-hAtg101
Depositing lab: Noboru Mizushima. Depositing organization: University of Tokyo, Graduate School of Medicine. Publication: Atg101, a novel mammalian autophagy protein interacting with Atg13. Hosokawa N, Sasaki T, Iemura S, Natsume T, Hara T, Mizushima N. Autophagy. 2009 Oct . 5(7):973-9. 10.4161/auto.5.7.9296 PubMed 19597335.
Backbone
  Vector backbone: p3xFLAG-CMV10
  Backbone manufacturer: Sigma
  Backbone size w/o insert (bp): 6299
  Vector type: Mammalian Expression
  Selectable markers: Neomycin (select with G418)
Growth in bacteria
  Bacterial resistance: Ampicillin, 100 μg/mL
  Growth temperature: 37°C
  Growth strain: DH5alpha
  Copy number: High Copy
Gene/Insert
  Gene/Insert name: Atg13-interacting protein (alt name: ATG101)
  Species: H. sapiens (human)
  Insert size (bp): 657
  Entrez Gene: ATG101 (a.k.a. C12orf44)
  Tag / fusion protein: FLAG (N terminal on backbone)
  Cloning method: Restriction Enzyme; 5′ cloning site BamHI (not destroyed); 3′ cloning site BamHI (not destroyed)
  Sequencing primers: 5′ CMV 30 sequencing primer; 3′ CMV 24 sequencing primer
Terms and licenses: Academic/Nonprofit Terms; Industry Terms: Not Available to Industry
How to cite: p3xFLAG-CMV10-hAtg101 was a gift from Noboru Mizushima (Addgene plasmid # 22877 ; http://n2t.net/addgene:22877 ; RRID:Addgene_22877)
